>Addgene plasmid #21037 | pMyrPalm_mEGFP | addgene full sequence | sequence record 486519 | Addgene Long Read Sequencing Result
TACGGGGTCATTAGTTCATAGCCCATATATGGAGTTCCGCGTTACATAACTTACGGTAAATGGCCCGCCT
GGCTGACCGCCCAACGACCCCCGCCCATTGACGTCAATAATGACGTATGTTCCCATAGTAACGCCAATAG
GGACTTTCCATTGACGTCAATGGGTGGAGTATTTACGGTAAACTGCCCACTTGGCAGTACATCAAGTGTA
TCATATGCCAAGTACGCCCCCTATTGACGTCAATGACGGTAAATGGCCCGCCTGGCATTATGCCCAGTAC
ATGACCTTATGGGACTTTCCTACTTGGCAGTACATCTACGTATTAGTCATCGCTATTACCATGGTGATGC
GGTTTTGGCAGTACATCAATGGGCGTGGATAGCGGTTTGACTCACGGGGATTTCCAAGTCTCCACCCCAT
TGACGTCAATGGGAGTTTGTTTTGGCACCAAAATCAACGGGACTTTCCAAAATGTCGTAACAACTCCGCC
CCATTGACGCAAATGGGCGGTAGGCGTGTACGGTGGGAGGTCTATATAAGCAGAGCTCTCTGGCTAACTA
GAGAACCCACTGCTTACTGGCTTATCGAAATTAATACGACTCACTATAGGGAGACCCAAGCTTGCGGCCG
CCACCATGGGCTGCATCAAGAGCAAGCGCAAGGACAACCTGAACGACGACGGCGTGGACATGAAGGTGAG
CAAGGGCGAGGAGCTGTTCACCGGGGTGGTGCCCATCCTGGTCGAGCTGGACGGCGACGTAAACGGCCAC
AAGTTCAGCGTGTCCGGCGAGGGCGAGGGCGATGCCACCTACGGCAAGCTGACCCTGAAGTTCATCTGCA
CCACCGGCAAGCTGCCCGTGCCCTGGCCCACCCTCGTGACCACCCTGACCTACGGCGTGCAGTGCTTCAG
CCGCTACCCCGACCACATGAAGCAGCACGACTTCTTCAAGTCCGCCATGCCCGAAGGCTACGTCCAGGAG
CGCACCATCTTCTTCAAGGACGACGGCAACTACAAGACCCGCGCCGAGGTGAAGTTCGAGGGCGACACCC
TGGTGAACCGCATCGAGCTGAAGGGCATCGACTTCAAGGAGGACGGCAACATCCTGGGGCACAAGCTGGA
GTACAACTACAACAGCCACAACGTCTATATCATGGCCGACAAGCAGAAGAACGGCATCAAGGTGAACTTC
AAGATCCGCCACAACATCGAGGACGGCAGCGTGCAGCTCGCCGACCACTACCAGCAGAACACCCCCATCG
GCGACGGCCCCGTGCTGCTGCCCGACAACCACTACCTGAGCACCCAGTCCGCCCTGAGCAAAGACCCCAA
CGAGAAGCGCGATCACATGGTCCTTAAGGAGTTCGTGACCGCCGCCGGGATCACTCTCGGCATGGACGAG
CTGTACAAGTCCGGACTCAGATCTCGAGCTCAAGCTTCGAATTCTGCAGTCGACGGTACCGCGGGCCCGG
GATCCACCGGATCTAGATAACTGATCATAATCAGCCATACCACATTTGTAGAGGTTTTACTTGCTTTAAA
AAACCTCCCACACCTCCCCCTGAACCTGAAACATAAAATGAATGCAATTGTTGTTGTTAACTTGTTTATT
GCAGCTTATAATGGTTACAAATAAAGCAATAGCATCACAAATTTCACAAATAAAGCATTTTTTTCACTGC
ATTCTAGTTGTGGTTTGTCCAAACTCATCAATGTATCTTAACGCGTAAATTGTAAGCGTTAATATTTTGT
TAAAATTCGCGTTAAATTTTTGTTAAATCAGCTCATTTTTTAACCAATAGGCCGAAATCGGCAAAATCCC
TTATAAATCAAAAGAATAGACCGAGATAGGGT
[37 nt withheld, positions 1853-1889]
AAAGAACGTGGACTCCAACGTCAAAGG
[49 nt withheld, positions 1917-1965]
T
[91 nt withheld, positions 1967-2057]
G
[124 nt withheld, positions 2059-2182]
CAGGTGGCACTTTTCGGGGAAATGTGCGCGGAACCCCTATTTGTTTATTTTTCTAAATACATTCAAATAT
GTATCCGCTCATGAGACAATAACCCTGATAAATGCTTCAATAATATTGAAAAAGGAAGAGTCCTGAGGCG
GAAAGAACCAGCTGTGGAATGTGTGTCAGTTAGGGTGTGGAAAGTCCCCAGGCTCCCCAGCAGGCAGAAG
TATGCAAAGCATGCATCTCAATTAGTCAGCAACCAGGTGTGGAAAGTCCCCAGGCTCCCCAGCAGGCAGA
AGTATGCAAAGCATGCATCTCAATTAGTCAGCAACCATAGTCCCGCCCCTAACTCCGCCCATCCCGCCCC
TAACTCCGCCCAGTTCCGCCCATTCTCCGCCCCATGGCTGACTAATTTTTTTTATTTATGCAGAGGCCGA
GGCCGCCTCGGCCTCTGAGCTATTCCAGAAGTAGTGAGGAGGCTTTTTTGGAGGCCTAGGCTTTTGCAAA
GATCGATCAAGAGACAGGATGAGGATCGTTTCGCATGATTGAACAAGATGGATTGCACGCAGGTTCTCCG
GCCGCTTGGGTGGAGAGGCTATTCGGCTATGACTGGGCACAACAGACAATCGGCTGCTCTGATGCCGCCG
TGTTCCGGCTGTCAGCGCAGGGGCGCCCGGTTCTTTTTGTCAAGACCGACCTGTCCGGTGCCCTGAATGA
ACTGCAAGACGAGGCAGCGCGGCTATCGTGGCTGGCCACGACGGGCGTTCCTTGCGCAGCTGTGCTCGAC
GTTGTCACTGAAGCGGGAAGGGACTGGCTGCTATTGGGCGAAGTGCCGGGGCAGGATCTCCTGTCATCTC
ACCTTGCTCCTGCCGAGAAAGTATCCATCATGGCTGATGCAATGCGGCGGCTGCATACGCTTGATCCGGC
TACCTGCCCATTCGACCACCAAGCGAAACATCGCATCGAGCGAGCACGTACTCGGATGGAAGCCGGTCTT
GTCGATCAGGATGATCTGGACGAAGAGCATCAGGGGCTCGCGCCAGCCGAACTGTTCGCCAGGCTCAAGG
CGAGCATGCCCGACGGCGAGGATCTCGTCGTGACCCATGGCGATGCCTGCTTGCCGAATATCATGGTGGA
AAATGGCCGCTTTTCTGGATTCATCGACTGTGGCCGGCTGGGTGTGGCGGACCGCTATCAGGACATAGCG
TTGGCTACCCGTGATATTGCTGAAGAGCTTGGCGGCGAATGGGCTGACCGCTTCCTCGTGCTTTACGGTA
TCGCCGCTCCCGATTCGCAGCGCATCGCCTTCTATCGCCTTCTTGACGAGTTCTTCTGAGCGGGACTCTG
GGGTTCGAAATGACCGACCAAGCGACGCCCAACCTGCCATCACGAGATTTCGATTCCACCGCCGCCTTCT
ATGAAAGGTTGGGCTTCGGAATCGTTTTCCGGGACGCCGGCTGGATGATCCTCCAGCGCGGGGATCTCAT
GCTGGAGTTCTTCGCCCACCCTAGGGGGAGGCTAACTGAAACACGGAAGGAGACAATACCGGAAGGAACC
CGCGCTATGACGGCAATAAAAAGACAGAATAAAACGCACGGTGTTGGGTCGTTTGTTCATAAACGCGGGG
TTCGGTCCCAGGGCTGGCACTCTGTCGATACCCCACCGAGACCCCATTGGGGCCAATACGCCCGCGTTTC
TTCCTTTTCCCCACCCCACCCCCCAAGTTCGGGTGAAGGCCCAGGGCTCGCAGCCAACGTCGGGGCGGCA
GGCCCTGCCATAGCCTCAGGTTACTCATATATACTTTAGATTGATTTAAAACTTCATTTTTAATTTAAAA
GGATCTAGGTGAAGATCCTTTTTGATAATCTCATGACCAAAATCCCTTAACGTGAGTTTTCGTTCCACTG
AGCGTCAGACCCCGTAGAAAAGATCAAAGGATCTTCTTGAGATCCTTTTTTTCTGCGCGTAATCTGCTGC
TTGCAAACAAAAAAACCACCGCTACCAGCGGTGGTTTGTTTGCCGGATCAAGAGCTACCAACTCTTTTTC
CGAAGGTAACTGGCTTCAGCAGAGCGCAGATACCAAATACTGTTCTTCTAGTGTAGCCGTAGTTAGGCCA
CCACTTCAAGAACTCTGTAGCACCGCCTACATACCTCGCTCTGCTAATCCTGTTACCAGTGGCTGCTGCC
AGTGGCGATAAGTCGTGTCTTACCGGGTTGGACTCAAGACGATAGTTACCGGATAAGGCGCAGCGGTCGG
GCTGAACGGGGGGTTCGTGCACACAGCCCAGCTTGGAGCGAACGACCTACACCGAACTGAGATACCTACA
GCGTGAGCTATGAGAAAGCGCCACGCTTCCCGAAGGGAGAAAGGCGGACAGGTATCCGGTAAGCGGCAGG
GTCGGAACAGGAGAGCGCACGAGGGAGCTTCCAGGGGGAAACGCCTGGTATCTTTATAGTCCTGTCGGGT
TTCGCCACCTCTGACTTGAGCGTCGATTTTTGTGATGCTCGTCAGGGGGGCGGAGCCTATGGAAAAACGC
CAGCAACGCGGCCTTTTTACGGTTCCTGGCCTTTTGCTGGCCTTTTGCTCACATGTTCTTTCCTGCGTTA
TCCCCTGATTCTGTGGATAACCGTATTACCGCCATGCATTAGTTATTAATAGTAATCAAT
Features (pLannotate 1.2.2; 18 found; start..end, strand, type, name):
     40..343     +  enhancer       CMV enhancer: human cytomegalovirus immediate early enhancer
    344..547     +  promoter       CMV promoter: human cytomegalovirus (CMV) immediate early promoter
    543..576     +  LTR            5' LTR (truncated) (fragment): truncated 5' long terminal repeat (LTR) from HIV-1
    592..610     +  promoter       T7 promoter: promoter for bacteriophage T7 RNA polymerase
    636..695     +  CDS            Lyn (fragment): LYN_RAT - Experimental evidence at protein level: Swiss-Prot protein existence level 1. Non-receptor tyrosine-protein kinase that transmits signals from cell surface receptors and plays an important role in the regulation of innate and adaptive immune responses, hematopoiesis, responses to growth factors and cytokines, integrin signaling, but also responses to DNA damage and genotoxic agents. Functions primarily as negative regulator, but can also function as activator, depending on the context. Required for the initiation of the B-cell response, but also for its down-regulation and terminatio
    695..1410    +  CDS            EGFP (fragment): the original enhanced GFP (Yang et al., 1996) mammalian codon-optimized
   1410..1475    +  misc_feature   MCS: multiple cloning site
   1492..1576    +  CDS            large T antigen (fragment): large T antigen from SV40 (simian virus 40)
   1599..1720    +  polyA_signal   SV40 poly(A) signal: SV40 polyadenylation signal
   1754..2182    -  rep_origin     f1 ori (sequence partly withheld): f1 bacteriophage origin of replication; arrow indicates direction of (+) strand synthesis
   2209..2313    +  promoter       AmpR promoter: bla
   2315..2672    +  promoter       SV40 promoter: SV40 enhancer and early promoter
   2707..3501    +  CDS            NeoR/KanR: aminoglycoside phosphotransferase from Tn5; aph(3')-II (or nptII); confers resistance to neomycin, kanamycin, and G418 (Geneticin®)
   3522..3674    +  CDS            ble (fragment): BLE_KLEPN - Experimental evidence at protein level: Swiss-Prot protein existence level 1. Binding protein with a strong affinity to the bleomycin family of antibiotics. Binds to CL990; an antimitotic-antibiotic compound. From Klebsiella pneumoniae.
   3733..3780    +  polyA_signal   HSV TK poly(A) signal: herpes simplex virus thymidine kinase polyadenylation signal (Cole and Stacy, 1985)
   3871..3887    -  polyA_signal   bGH poly(A) signal (fragment): bovine growth hormone polyadenylation signal
   4109..4697    +  rep_origin     ori: high-copy-number ColE1/pMB1/pBR322/pUC origin of replication
   4812..4832    +  enhancer       CMV enhancer (fragment): human cytomegalovirus immediate early enhancer
