[The description below was written by a language model from this plasmid's Addgene catalogue record and pLannotate feature annotations shown in this document.]
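Description:
pMyrPalm_mEGFP is a mammalian expression plasmid built on the pmEGFP_C1 backbone that produces a plasma-membrane-targeted monomeric EGFP. The insert is very short (about 52 bp by the catalogue entry) and encodes a myristoylation/palmitoylation signal. The sequence annotation matches it to the N-terminal fragment of the Src-family kinase Lyn; the best database hit is the rat protein, whereas the catalogue lists the species as human. This lipid-modification motif sits immediately upstream of, and in frame with, the EGFP coding sequence, so the fluorescent protein lies C-terminal to the targeting peptide (the catalogue's "mEPFP" tag entry appears to be a typo for mEGFP). Acylation of the peptide is expected to anchor the fusion to the inner leaflet of cellular membranes.

Expression is driven by the human CMV immediate early enhancer and promoter and terminated by the SV40 poly(A) signal. The C1-type multiple cloning site is retained downstream of EGFP. A single NeoR/KanR gene, preceded by both a bacterial bla promoter and the SV40 enhancer/early promoter and followed by the HSV TK poly(A) signal, gives kanamycin resistance in E. coli and G418 selection in mammalian cells. The plasmid replicates from a high-copy pUC-type origin and also carries an f1 origin. Several small annotated fragments (HIV-1 LTR, ble, bGH poly(A), large T antigen) are probably incidental partial matches to backbone sequence rather than functional elements.

The associated publication concerns an Aurora B-dependent abscission checkpoint. This suggests use as a fluorescent plasma membrane marker for live imaging of dividing cells, although the record does not state the purpose explicitly.
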