Addgene plasmid #21037: pMyrPalm_mEGFP
Depositing lab: Daniel Gerlich. Depositing organization: ETH Zurich (Swiss Federal Institute of Technology). Publication: Aurora B-mediated abscission checkpoint protects against tetraploidization. Steigemann P, Wurzenberger C, Schmitz MH, Held M, Guizetti J, Maar S, Gerlich DW. Cell. 2009 Feb 6. 136(3):473-84. 10.1016/j.cell.2008.12.020 PubMed 19203582.
Backbone
  Vector backbone: pmEGFP_C1
  Backbone size w/o insert (bp): 4780
  Vector type: Mammalian Expression, Bacterial Expression
  Selectable markers: Neomycin (select with G418)
Growth in bacteria
  Bacterial resistance: Kanamycin, 50 μg/mL
  Growth temperature: 37°C
  Growth strain: DH5alpha
  Copy number: High Copy
Gene/Insert
  Gene/Insert name: pMyrPalm
  Species: H. sapiens (human)
  Insert size (bp): 52
  Tag / fusion protein: mEPFP (C terminal on insert)
  Cloning method: Restriction Enzyme; 5′ cloning site - (unknown if destroyed); 3′ cloning site - (unknown if destroyed)
  Sequencing primers: 5′ -
Terms and licenses: Academic/Nonprofit Terms; Industry Terms: Not Available to Industry
How to cite: pMyrPalm_mEGFP was a gift from Daniel Gerlich (Addgene plasmid # 21037 ; http://n2t.net/addgene:21037 ; RRID:Addgene_21037)
