>Addgene plasmid #21037 | pMyrPalm_mEGFP | addgene partial sequence | sequence record 26861 | 21037 with EGFP-N
CCGGGNAAAGCTCCTCGCCCTTGCTCACCTTCATGTCCACGCCGTCGTCGTTCAGGTTGTCCTTGCGCTT
GCTCTTGATGCAGCCCATGGTGGCGGCCGCAAGCTTGGGTCTCCCTATAGTGAGTCGTATTAATTTCGAT
AAGCCAGTAAGCAGTGGGTTCTCTAGTTAGCCAGAGAGCTCTGCTTATATAGACCTCCCACCGTACACGC
CTACCGCCCATTTGCGTCAATGGGGCGGAGTTGTTACGACATTTTGGAAAGTCCCGTTGATTTTGGTGCC
AAAACAAACTCCCATTGACGTCAATGGGGTGGAGACTTGGAAATCCCCGTGAGTCAAACCGCTATCCACG
CCCATTGATGTACTGCCAAAACCGCATCACCATGGTAATAGCGATGACTAATACGTAGATGTACTGCCAA
GTAGGAAAGTCCCATAAGGTCATGTACTGGGCATAATGCCAGGCGGGCCATTTACCGTCATTGACGTCAA
TAGGGGGCGTACTTGGCATATGATACACTTGATGTACTGCCAAGTGGGCAGTTTACCGTAAATACTCCAC
CCATTGACGTCAATGGAAAGTCCCTATTGGCGTTACTATGGGAACATACGTCATTATTGACGTCAATGGG
CGGGGGTCGTTGGGCGGTCAGCCAGGCGGGCCATTTACCGTAAGTTATGTAACGCGGAACTCCATATATG
GGCTATGAACTAATGACCCCGTANTTGATTACTATTAATAACTAATGCATGGCGGTAATACGGTTATCCA
CAGAATCAGGGATACGCAGGAAAAACATGTGAGCAAAGGCACAAAGCCAGGACCGTAAAAGCGCGTGCTG
GGTTTCCAAGGTC
